Addgene plasmid #188110: P-BT3332
Purpose: pBolux harboring the promoter region upstream of BT3332
Depositing lab: Guy Townsend. Depositing organization: Pennsylvania State University, College of Medicine. Publication: Harnessing gut microbes for glycan detection and quantification. Modesto JL, Pearce VH, Townsend GE 2nd. Nat Commun. 2023 Jan 17;14(1):275. doi: 10.1038/s41467-022-35626-2. PubMed 36650134.
Backbone
  Vector backbone: pBolux
  Backbone size w/o insert (bp): 13807
  Total vector size (bp): 14107
  Vector type: Bacterial Expression
  Selectable markers: Tetracycline in Bacteroides species
Growth in bacteria
  Bacterial resistance: Ampicillin, 100 μg/mL
  Growth temperature: 37°C
  Growth strain: Pir1
  Copy number: Unknown
Gene/Insert
  Gene/Insert name: The B. thetaiotaomicron BT3332 promoter cloned into pBolux
  Species: Bacteroides thetaiotaomicron
  Insert size (bp): 300
  Promoter: BT3332
  Cloning method: Ligation Independent Cloning
  Sequencing primers: 5′ CGCCAGGGTTTTCCCAGTCACGAC
Terms and licenses: Academic/Nonprofit Terms; Industry Terms: Not Available to Industry
How to cite: P-BT3332 was a gift from Guy Townsend (Addgene plasmid # 188110 ; http://n2t.net/addgene:188110 ; RRID:Addgene_188110)
