[The description below was written by a language model from this plasmid's Addgene catalogue record and pLannotate feature annotations shown in this document.]
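Description:
P-BT3332 is a bacterial transcriptional reporter plasmid built on the pBolux backbone, in which about 300 bp of promoter region from upstream of the Bacteroides thetaiotaomicron gene BT3332 is placed in front of a bacterial luciferase operon. The catalogue lists a total size of roughly 14.1 kb, consistent with the 14,094-nt sequenced record. It is propagated in E. coli under ampicillin selection (AmpR with its bla promoter), while tetQ, a ribosomal-protection tetracycline resistance gene, provides selection in Bacteroides species. The feature table annotates a ColE1/pUC-type origin, although the recommended host is a Pir1 strain. The annotation shows no R6K origin, and the record does not explain this choice. How the plasmid is maintained or integrated in Bacteroides is also not stated. The short rop, bom, lacZα, lacI and lac promoter/operator fragments appear to be leftovers from the cloning vectors used to build the backbone. The tiny hsp70 poly(A) match is probably a spurious annotation.

The payload is a lux cassette in the order luxC, luxD, luxE, luxA, luxB, annotated against the Photorhabdus luminescens operon. LuxA and LuxB form the luciferase, and LuxC, LuxD and LuxE synthesise its fatty aldehyde substrate, so cells emit light without added substrate. Just upstream of luxC sits the cloned Bacteroides sequence, which includes a short stretch matching a B. thetaiotaomicron glycosaminoglycan sulfatase involved in chondroitin and dermatan sulfate degradation. Luminescence therefore reports BT3332 promoter activity. According to the associated publication's title, constructs of this type are used to turn gut microbes into sensors for detecting and quantifying glycans. The specific glycan that induces this promoter is not given in the record.
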