Features (pLannotate 1.2.2; 21 found; start..end, strand, type, name):
    490..525     +  CDS            rop (fragment): Rop protein, which maintains plasmids at low copy number; rop
    627..675     +  misc_feature   bom (fragment): basis of mobility region from pBR322
   3383..3434    +  misc_feature   bom (fragment): basis of mobility region from pBR322
   3440..3597    -  CDS            lacZα (fragment): LacZα fragment of β-galactosidase; lacZ fragment
   3594..3620    +  misc_feature   MCS (fragment): pUC18/19 multiple cloning site
   3618..3758    +  CDS            GALSF_BACTN (fragment): Experimental evidence at protein level: Swiss-Prot protein existence level 1. Exosulfatase involved in the degradation of the glycosaminoglycans (GAGs) chondroitin sulfate (CS) and dermatan sulfate (DS). Catalyzes the hydrolysis of the 6-sulfate groups of the N-acetyl- D-galactosamine 6-sulfate units (PubMed:25002587). GAG-specific sulfatases play a key role in the persistence of the major human gut symbiont B.thetaiotaomicron in the host gastrointestinal tract (PubMed:25002587). From Bacteroides thetaiotaomicron (strain ATCC 29148 / DSM 2079 / NCTC 10582 / E50 / VPI-5482).
   3946..3963    +  polyA_signal   hsp70 poly(A) (fragment): polyadenlyation signal from the Drosophila melanogaster hsp70Ab gene
   3976..5414    +  CDS            LuxC (fragment): LuxC fatty acid reductase; luxC; from the Photorhabdus luminescens bioluminescence operon
   5467..6390    +  CDS            LuxD: LuxD acyltransferase; luxD; from the Photorhabdus luminescens bioluminescence operon
   6411..7523    +  CDS            LuxE: LuxE; luxE; from the Photorhabdus luminescens bioluminescence operon
   7607..8685    +  CDS            LuxA (fragment): LuxA luciferase subunit; luxA; from the Photorhabdus luminescens bioluminescence operon
   8709..9680    +  CDS            LuxB: LuxB luciferase subunit; luxB; from the Photorhabdus luminescens bioluminescence operon
   9683..9707    +  misc_feature   MCS (fragment): pUC18/19 multiple cloning site
   9742..9764    -  protein_bind   lac operator (fragment): The lac repressor binds to the lac operator to inhibit transcription in E. coli. This inhibition can be relieved by adding lactose or isopropyl-β-D-thiogalactopyranoside (IPTG). lac repressor encoded by lacI
   9768..9798    -  promoter       lac promoter: promoter for the E. coli lac operon
   9813..9834    -  protein_bind   CAP binding site: CAP binding activates transcription in the presence of cAMP. E. coli catabolite activator protein
   9847..9939    -  CDS            lacI (fragment): lac repressor; lacI; The lac repressor binds to the lac operator to inhibit transcription in E. coli. This inhibition can be relieved by adding lactose or isopropyl-β-D-thiogalactopyranoside (IPTG).
  10122..10710   -  rep_origin     ori: high-copy-number ColE1/pMB1/pBR322/pUC origin of replication
  10881..11741   -  CDS            AmpR: β-lactamase; bla; confers resistance to ampicillin, carbenicillin, and related antibiotics
  11742..11846   -  promoter       AmpR promoter: bla
  12017..13939   -  CDS            tetQ: TETQ_BACT4 - Also known as tet(Q). Protein inferred from homology: Swiss-Prot protein existence level 3. Abolishes the inhibitory effect of tetracyclin on protein synthesis by a non-covalent modification of the ribosomes. From Bacteroides thetaiotaomicron.
>Addgene plasmid #188110 | P-BT3332 | addgene full sequence | sequence record 370300 | Addgene NGS Result
ATCTAACAAAAGTAGGAGGATTTTTTAACTTTTTACCATAGACATTTTATTAGGGAAACGTAGGTTCAAC
TGGTAAGTACAAATAAGTAGAAATGTTTGAACAACACTGTTTTAGGAAGTTGAAAAATCAAGTTTCTCTC
TCGGTATAGCGTTTATTTTGGCCAATATCTTCTTTAGTTTGGCATTTGAGTATTTCCCATTCGTGTTCTA
TTTAGCTCCTTATTATGAGTATGTAGCAAGTTGCTTATCAAATTCAGCCTCTTTGAGGGTCAAATATGGT
TTTGCAAATGGTGACTGACAAGACATAAACAAGGTCAGCAGGATTTTTTACATAAATGGACATGAATGTA
TATAACGGGGTTTGAGGGCCAATGGAACGAAAACGTACGTTAAGGAGATAATTCGTTGTTTATATTTAAA
TTTAGCTAAGAAACCATTATTATCATGACATTAACCTATAAAAATAGGCGTATCACGAGGCCCTTTCGTC
TCGCGCGTTTCGGTGATGACGGTGAAAACCTCTGACACATGCAGCTCCCGGAGACGGTCACAGCTTGTCT
GTAAGCGGATGCCGGGAGCAGACAAGCCCGTCAGGGCGCGTCAGCGGGTGTTGGCGGGTGTCGGGGCTGG
CTTAACTATGCGGCATCAGAGCAGATTGTACTGAGAGTGCACCATTCCCCGACCGATGATTTTTAAGTGA
CTGATTTTGTGCTGTTTTGGGGGTATATTAAGAATAAAAGAAATAGAATAAGTTAAGTACTTGATACACA
ATATAGGGCATTTTCCATATTGGAAATTCTCATTTTCCAATCTAGAAAATACCGATTTCCTAATATGATA
CTAAATAGGAAAATAATATTTCCCTTAATATTGTTTTTATGGAAAATAATAGTTTACTTTGTGGAGAATA
ATATTTCCCAAAAACATATCAAAATGGAAAATAAAAAAGCAGTTAAGTTAACCGATTTTCAAAAGAACGA
AGAAAATCCTTTTATGAAACAAGCTATAGAAGGTATTGAAAATCATGTTGTTAAAAAGTATAAGAGTAAT
AGTGGTGGCGATAAGAGAGCTGTAGTAGCTTTAGCCGACACTGAAACTGGAGAAGTGTTTAAGACTTCGT
TTATCCGTCAAATAGAAGTAGATGAAGAACAATTCACTAAATTGTATCTTTCTAACTTTGCTGCATTCTT
TGACCTATCACAAGCAGCTATTCGGGTTTTTGGTTACTTTATGACCTGCATGAAACCCAAAAATGATTTA
ATCATTTTCAATAGAAAAAAATGCCTAGAATATACCAAATACAAAACAGACAAAGCCGTTTATAAAGGAC
TTGCAGAACTTGTAAAAGCTGAAATCATAGCCCGAGGACCAGCCGATAATCTTTGGTTTATTAATCCTCT
GATAGTATTCAATGGTGACCGAGTGACATTTGCTAAAACATACGTTCGGAAAAAGACTTTAGCTGCCCAA
AAGAAAGAAGAAGCAGAGAAACGACAATTATCACTTGGCTTTGATGAACAGTAACACTCCATTGAGTGAA
GCTGCCGTTTGGTCGCTCCCCCTTTGGGGGCGGGGGGGGATAGATAAAGTTCCTCTATGTAAAGTTATAA
TGGGGGATGAAAGGCAAGGTTCGCTAACCTTACCCCGATTGTTTATGCTTCCCAGCATTCAATCTATCCC
CGTTTATGGGTTTCTCTTTCACCCTACAAAGATAACCTCATGGGGGAAAAATGTCCAAGAATATGGGGTA
AAAACTATCAAGTCGGTAGAAAATAAGTATCTTTGAAGTACATTTTTAGTAGAGGTACTGGTGTGCCTAG
GCGAAGCAGATAGGCAAAAATAAAGCCGCTGGAGATGTCGGATGTCCGTCAATTAACTCCAGCGGCTTGT
ATTTTGGTAACTCTCCCGTATCGGTCAGCTACCGTTTGGTCAGCAACAAAGGTAGTACTTTATTATCGCA
AATCCAAATGTTTTTCCCTTTATTTGTGCATTTACAAAACATTCACTAACTTCGCACCTATGCAGTATGG
TGATAGCACACTAGCACCCTAAAGAGTGCGTGTGTAAGGGGACAAGCCCCCTTAACCCCCTGTCAGCCGG
CTGTCACCGGCTGTTATCGATTGTCACAAAAATGTTAACTTATGGGAGCAACAAGTATTCATGTACAAGC
AGTGAAGCCGGGGAGCGAGATTCACAACTTTAGGGAAAAAGAGTTGGACTATGTTCGTCCCGAACTTAGT
CATTTGAATGAAAGCTGGGTTGGAGATAGCATTTCCCATCGGCTGGAGAGTGCAAAACAAAGATATCTCG
ATACGGTTGGGCAGAAGATGCAGGCTAAAGCCGCACCCATACGAGAGGGAGTAATAGTAATCAAACAAGA
AACCACTATGCAGGAACTCCAGCAGTTTGCCACGGTCTGCAAAGAACGTTTCGGTATCGAAGCGTTTCAA
ATCCATATACACAAGGACGAAGGATACATGAACGCAAAGCAGTGGACACCTAACCTTCATGCCCATGTAG
TTTTCGATTGGACGCAGCCGAATGGGAAAAGTGTGCGTTTATCGCGTGATGACATGGCAGAACTCCAAAC
CATAGCATCTGAAACACTGGGCATGGAACGTGGCGTTTCTTCTGACCGCAAACACTTATCGGCTATGCAG
TACAAGACCGAATGTGCGAAAGAACAGCTTCAGGAACTATCCAACGATATATCCAGTGCATTAGACAAAT
ACAAGGACGCACAAAACCAGCTTCTTCAGCTTCAGAAGGAACTACGTTCCATTGAAACAAAGAAGAACGT
CCAAAAACTCATTTCTAAGGCTTCAGAGAAGTTTTACGGCTTGATTGGAAAAACAGTCAACGATAGGGAA
AAGGATGCCTTAAAAGCCAAAGTAAAGACTTTAGAGGGGGAAAATGAACAACTATCCGATAGACTGGGAA
AGGCTATACTTGAAAAAGAGCGAAACAGCACAAAGGCATTCAAAGCCGAGAATGACAAGGAGTATTATAG
ACAACAAATGGACAACGCAAGGACAACCAGTAACCTATTAAGGACGGAGAACCAAAAACTAAAAGCCGAA
ACCAAGGAGTTGAAAAAAGAACTTGGTAAGATGAAAGACTTGTTCAATTCCGAACAACTGGAGGCTTTAA
GGCATCATTTCCCAAACATATCAAAAGCTATGGAAGAGGGGAAAGACCTATTCAAGCAAATCACCAGAAG
CAGAGGTTTCGGCATGGGTATGTAACCCCCCCCCGCCCCCAAAGGGGGAGCGACCAAACGGCAGCCTCTC
TCAATGGAGTGTTACACCGTTCGGATTCAGAAAACATTTTGCAGGGTTCGGAAAACGGTTGTGTGCTTAT
TCTAAAAAAAGTTTATGGTGTGTATGCGGTGTGAAATACCGCACAGATGCGTAAGGAGAAAATACCGCAT
CAGGCGCCATTCGCCATTCAGGCTGCGCAACTGTTGGGAAGGGCGATCGGTGCGGGCCTCTTCGCTATTA
CGCCAGCTGGCGAAAGGGGGATGTGCTGCAAGGCGATTAAGTTGGGTAACGCCAGGGTTTTCCCAGTCAC
GACGTTGTAAAACGACGGCCAGTGAATTCGAGCTCGGTACCCGGGGATCCAAAATGGAACTGGGCAATGA
CAGGCATCCCCAGCTGTACGATTTATCCGCCGATCCATCGGAGAAAAACAATGTAGCGAAACAGCATCCG
GAAGTTGTCAGGGAGCTGTCCGAACTGCTTGAATCGGTAAAGACAAGATAACCAATGAGAATAGCAGATT
TGTATTATTTTGTATCAATCTTGAATAATTCTATCCATATGAGAACAATCAATGCGTATATCTTTGCCAT
CGTAAATTCAACAAAATCACTTAATTTTTAATATATGAAAAAACATCTATCCAACCAGACAAGAAAAAGG
ACTAGTCACTCCCGCATTTTAAAATAAAATAAATTATTTATTTAATTAAACGAATATGACTAAAAAAATT
TCATTCATTATTAACGGCCAGGTTGAAATCTTTCCCGAAGGTGATGATTTAGTGCAATCCATTAATTTTG
GTGATAATAGTGTTTACCTGCCAATATTGAATGACTCTCATGTAAAAAACATTATTGATTGTAATGGAAA
TAACGAATTACGGTTGCATAACATTGTCAATTTTCTCTATACGGTAGGGCAAAGATGGAAAAATGAAGAA
TACTCAAGACGCAGGACATACATTCGTGACTTAAAAAAATATATGGGATATTCAGAAGAAATGGCTAAGC
TAGAGGCCAATTGGATATCTATGATTTTATGTTCTAAAGGCGGCCTTTATGATGTTGTAGAAAATGAACT
TGGTTCTCGCCATATCATGGATGAATGGCTACCTCAGGATGAAAGTTATGTTCGGGCTTTTCCGAAAGGT
AAATCTGTACATCTGTTGGCAGGTAATGTTCCATTATCTGGGATCATGTCTATATTACGCGCAATTTTAA
CTAAGAATCAGTGTATTATAAAAACATCGTCAACCGATCCTTTTACCGCTAATGCATTAGCGTTAAGTTT
TATTGATGTAGACCCTAATCATCCGATAACGCGCTCTTTATCTGTTATATATTGGCCCCACCAAGGTGAT
ACATCACTCGCAAAAGAAATTATGCAACATGCGGATGTTATTGTCGCTTGGGGAGGGCCAGATGCGATTA
ATTGGGCGGTAGAGCATGCGCCATCTTATGCTGATGTGATTAAATTTGGTTCTAAAAAGAGTCTTTGCAT
TATCGATAATCCTGTTGATTTGACGTCCGCAGCGACAGGTGCGGCTCATGATGTTTGTTTTTACGATCAG
CGAGCTTGTTTTTCTGCCCAAAACATATATTACATGGGAAATCATTATGAGGAATTTAAGTTAGCGTTGA
TAGAAAAACTTAATCTATATGCGCATATATTACCGAATGCCAAAAAAGATTTTGATGAAAAGGCGGCCTA
TTCTTTAGTTCAAAAAGAAAGCTTGTTTGCTGGATTAAAAGTAGAGGTGGATATTCATCAACGTTGGATG
ATTATTGAGTCAAATGCAGGTGTGGAATTTAATCAACCACTTGGCAGATGTGTGTACCTTCATCACGTCG
ATAATATTGAGCAAATATTGCCTTATGTTCAAAAAAATAAGACGCAAACCATATCTATTTTTCCTTGGGA
GTCATCATTTAAATATCGAGATGCGTTAGCATTAAAAGGTGCGGAAAGGATTGTAGAAGCAGGAATGAAT
AACATATTTCGAGTTGGTGGATCTCATGACGGAATGAGACCGTTGCAACGATTAGTGACATATATTTCTC
ATGAAAGGCCATCTAACTATACGGCTAAGGATGTTGCGGTTGAAATAGAACAGACTCGATTCCTGGAAGA
AGATAAGTTCCTTGTATTTGTCCCGTAATCCGCATGGCAAATTGTAAATTGTAAATCGTAAAATAGTAAT
ATATTAATGGAAAATAAATCCAAATATAAAACCATCGACCACGTTATTTGTGTTGAAGGAAATAAAAAAA
TTCATGTTTGGGAAACGCTGCCAGAAGAAAACAGCCCAAAGAGAAAGAATGCCATTATTATTGCGTCTGG
TTTTGCCCGCAGGATGGATCATTTTGCTGGTCTGGCGGAATATTTATCGCGGAATGGATTTCATGTGATC
CGCTATGATTCGCTTCACCACGTTGGATTGAGTTCAGGGACAATTGATGAATTTACAATGTCTATAGGAA
AGCAGAGCTTGTTAGCAGTGGTTGATTGGTTAACTACACGAAAAATAAATAACTTCGGTATGTTGGCTTC
AAGCTTATCTGCGCGGATAGCTTATGCAAGCCTATCTGAAATCAATGCTTCGTTTTTAATCACCGCAGTC
GGTGTTGTTAACTTAAGATATTCTCTTGAAAGAGCTTTAGGGTTTGATTATCTCAGTCTACCCATTAATG
AATTGCCGAATAATCTAGATTTTGAAGGCCATAAATTGGGTGCTGAAGTCTTTGCGAGAGATTGTCTTGA
TTTTGGTTGGGAAGATTTAGCTTCTACAATTAATAACATGATGTATCTTGATATACCGTTTATTGCTTTT
ACTGCAAATAACGATAATTGGGTCAAGCAAGATGAAGTTATCACATTGTTATCAAATATTCGTAGTAATC
GATGCAAGATATATTCTTTGTTAGGAAGTTCGCATGACTTGAGTGAAAATTTAGTGGTCCTGCGCAATTT
TTATCAATCGGTTACGAAAGCCGCTATCGCGATGGATAATGATCATCTGGATATTGATGTTGATATTACT
GAACCGTCATTTGAACATTTAACTATTGCGACAGTCAATGAACGCCGAATGAGAATTGAGATTGAAAATC
AAGCGATTTCGCTGTCTTAATAAGGAGGAGGATAAAGAATATGACTTCATATGTTGATAAACAAGAAATT
ACAGCAAGCTCAGAAATTGATGATTTGATTTTTTCGAGCGATCCATTAGTGTGGTCTTACGACGAGCAGG
AAAAAATCAGAAAGAAACTTGTGCTTGATGCATTTCGTAATCATTATAAACATTGTCGAGAATATCGTCA
CTACTGTCAGGCACACAAAGTAGATGACAATATTACGGAAATTGATGACATACCTGTATTCCCAACATCG
GTTTTTAAGTTTACTCGCTTATTAACTTCTCAGGAAAACGAGATTGAAAGTTGGTTTACCAGTAGCGGCA
CGAATGGTTTAAAAAGTCAGGTGGCGCGTGACAGATTAAGTATTGAGAGACTCTTAGGCTCTGTGAGTTA
TGGCATGAAATATGTTGGTAGTTGGTTTGATCATCAAATAGAATTAGTCAATTTGGGACCAGATAGATTT
AATGCTCATAATATTTGGTTTAAATATGTTATGAGTTTGGTGGAATTGTTATATCCTACGACATTTACCG
TAACAGAAGAACGAATAGATTTTGTTAAAACATTGAATAGTCTTGAACGAATAAAAAATCAAGGGAAAGA
TCTTTGTCTTATTGGTTCGCCATACTTTATTTATTTACTCTGCCATTATATGAAAGATAAAAAAATCTCA
TTTTCTGGAGATAAAAGCCTTTATATCATAACCGGAGGCGGCTGGAAAAGTTACGAAAAAGAATCTCTGA
AACGTGATGATTTCAATCATCTTTTATTTGATACTTTCAATCTCAGTGATATTAGTCAGATCCGAGATAT
ATTTAATCAAGTTGAACTCAACACTTGTTTCTTTGAGGATGAAATGCAGCGTAAACATGTTCCGCCGTGG
GTATATGCGCGAGCGCTTGATCCTGAAACGTTGAAACCTGTACCTGATGGAACGCCGGGGTTGATGAGTT
ATATGGATGCGTCAGCAACCAGTTATCCAGCATTTATTGTTACCGATGATGTCGGGATAATTAGCAGAGA
ATATGGTAAGTATCCCGGCGTGCTCGTTGAAATTTTACGTCGCGTCAATACGAGGACGCAGAAAGGGTGT
GCTTTAAGCTTAAACCAAGCATTTAATAGTTGATATAAATGAAGGGTGAAGAAGGATGAATGAAGGTAAC
ACTCATAAACTCGAAATTCTTCATTCTTAATTTTTAATTAAAATATATGAAATTTGGAAACTTTTTGCTT
ACATACCAACCTCCCCAATTTTCTCAAACAGAGGTAATGAAACGTTTGGTTAAATTAGGTCGCATCTCTG
AGGAGTGTGGTTTTGATACCGTATGGTTACTGGAGCATCATTTCACGGAGTTTGGTTTGCTTGGTAACCC
TTATGTCGCTGCTGCATATTTACTTGGCGCGACTAAAAAATTGAATGTAGGAACTGCCGCTATTGTTCTT
CCCACAGCCCATCCAGTACGCCAACTTGAAGATGTGAATTTATTGGATCAAATGTCAAAAGGACGATTTC
GGTTTGGTATTTGCCGAGGGCTTTACAACAAGGACTTTCGCGTATTCGGCACAGATATGAATAACAGTCG
CGCCTTAGCGGAATGCTGGTACGGGCTGATAAAGAATGGCATGACAGAGGGATATATGGAAGCTGATAAT
GAACATATCAAGTTCCATAAGGTAAAAGTAAACCCCGCGGCGTATAGCAGAGGTGGCGCACCGGTTTATG
TGGTGGCTGAATCAGCTTCGACGACTGAGTGGGCTGCTCAATTTGGCCTACCGATGATATTAAGTTGGAT
TATAAATACTAACGAAAAGAAAGCACAACTTGAGCTTTATAATGAAGTGGCTCAAGAATATGGGCACGAT
ATTCATAATATCGACCATTGCTTATCATATATAACATCTGTAGATCATGACTCAATTAAAGCGAAAGAGA
TTTGCCGGAAATTTCTGGGGCATTGGTATGATTCTTATGTGAATGCTACGACTATTTTTGATGATTCAGA
CCAAACAAGAGGTTATGATTTCAATAAAGGGCAGTGGCGTGACTTTGTATTAAAAGGACATAAAGATACT
AATCGCCGTATTGATTACAGTTACGAAATCAATCCCGTGGGAACGCCGCAGGAATGTATTGACATAATTC
AAAAAGACATTGATGCTACAGGAATATCAAATATTTGTTGTGGATTTGAAGCTAATGGAACAGTAGACGA
AATTATTGCTTCCATGAAGCTCTTCCAGTCTGATGTCATGCCATTTCTTAAAGAAAAACAACGTTCGCTA
TTATAAAGAAAGGAATAAGACAATGGATATGAAATTTGGATTGTTCTTCCTTAACTTCATCAATTCAACA
ACTGTTCAAGAACAAAGTATAGTTCGCATGCAGGAAATAACGGAGTATGTTGATAAGTTGAATTTTGAAC
AGATTTTAGTGTATGAAAATCATTTTTCAGATAATGGTGTTGTCGGCGCTCCTCTGACTGTTTCTGGTTT
TCTGCTCGGTTTAACAGAGAAAATTAAAATTGGTTCATTAAATCACATCATTACAACTCATCATCCTGTC
CGCATAGCGGAGGAAGCTTGCTTATTGGATCAGTTAAGTGAAGGGAGATTTATTTTAGGGTTTAGTGATT
GCGAAAAAAAAGATGAAATGCATTTTTTTAATCGCCCGGTTGAATATCAACAGCAACTATTTGAAGAGTG
TTATGAAATCATTAACGATGCTTTAACAACAGGCTATTGTAATCCAGATAACGATTTTTATAGCTTCCCT
AAAATATCTGTAAATCCCCATGCTTATACGCCAGGCGGACCTCGGAAATATGTAACAGCAACCAGTCATC
ATATTGTTGAGTGGGCGGCCAAAAAAGGTATTCCTCTCATCTTTAAGTGGGATGATTCTAATGATGTTAG
ATATGAATATGCTGAAAGATATAAAGCCGTTGCGGATAAATATGACGTTGACCTATCAGAGATAGACCAT
CAGTTAATGATATTAGTTAACTATAACGAAGATAGTAATAAAGCTAAACAAGAGACGCGTGCATTTATTA
GTGATTATGTTCTTGAAATGCACCCTAATGAAAATTTCGAAAATAAACTTGAAGAAATAATTGCAGAAAA
CGCTGTCGGAAATTATACGGAGTGTATAACTGCGGCTAAGTTGGCAATTGAAAAGTGTGGTGCGAAAAGT
GTATTGCTGTCCTTTGAACCAATGAATGATTTGATGAGCCAAAAAAATGTAATCAATATTGTTGATGATA
ATATTAAAAAGTACCACATGTAAGTCGACCTGCAGGCATGCAAGCTTGGCGTAATCATGGTCATAGCTGT
TTCCTGTGTGAAATTGTTATCCGCTCACAATTCCACACAACATACGAGCCGGAAGCATAAAGTGTAAAGC
CTGGGGTGCCTAATGAGTGAGCTAACTCACATTAATTGCGTTGCGCTCACTGCCCGCTTTCCAGTCGGGA
AACCTGTCGTGCCAGCTGCATTAATGAATCGGCCAACGCGCGGGGAGAGGCGGTTTGCGTATTGGGCGCT
CTTCCGCTTCCTCGCTCACTGACTCGCTGCGCTCGGTCGTTCGGCTGCGGCGAGCGGTATCAGCTCACTC
AAAGGCGGTAATACGGTTATCCACAGAATCAGGGGATAACGCAGGAAAGAACATGTGAGCAAAAGGCCAG
CAAAAGGCCAGGAACCGTAAAAAGGCCGCGTTGCTGGCGTTTTTCCATAGGCTCCGCCCCCCTGACGAGC
ATCACAAAAATCGACGCTCAAGTCAGAGGTGGCGAAACCCGACAGGACTATAAAGATACCAGGCGTTTCC
CCCTGGAAGCTCCCTCGTGCGCTCTCCTGTTCCGACCCTGCCGCTTACCGGATACCTGTCCGCCTTTCTC
CCTTCGGGAAGCGTGGCGCTTTCTCATAGCTCACGCTGTAGGTATCTCAGTTCGGTGTAGGTCGTTCGCT
CCAAGCTGGGCTGTGTGCACGAACCCCCCGTTCAGCCCGACCGCTGCGCCTTATCCGGTAACTATCGTCT
TGAGTCCAACCCGGTAAGACACGACTTATCGCCACTGGCAGCAGCCACTGGTAACAGGATTAGCAGAGCG
AGGTATGTAGGCGGTGCTACAGAGTTCTTGAAGTGGTGGCCTAACTACGGCTACACTAGAAGAACAGTAT
TTGGTATCTGCGCTCTGCTGAAGCCAGTTACCTTCGGAAAAAGAGTTGGTAGCTCTTGATCCGGCAAACA
AACCACCGCTGGTAGCGGTGGTTTTTTTGTTTGCAAGCAGCAGATTACGCGCAGAAAAAAAGGATCTCAA
GAAGATCCTTTGATCTTTTCTACGGGGTCTGACGCTCAGTGGAACGAAAACTCACGTTAAGGGATTTTGG
TCATGAGATTATCAAAAAGGATCTTCACCTAGATCCTTTTAAATTAAAAATGAAGTTTTAAATCAATCTA
AAGTATATATGAGTAAACTTGGTCTGACAGTTACCAATGCTTAATCAGTGAGGCACCTATCTCAGCGATC
TGTCTATTTCGTTCATCCATAGTTGCCTGACTCCCCGTCGTGTAGATAACTACGATACGGGAGGGCTTAC
CATCTGGCCCCAGTGCTGCAATGATACCGCGAGACCCACGCTCACCGGCTCCAGATTTATCAGCAATAAA
CCAGCCAGCCGGAAGGGCCGAGCGCAGAAGTGGTCCTGCAACTTTATCCGCCTCCATCCAGTCTATTAAT
TGTTGCCGGGAAGCTAGAGTAAGTAGTTCGCCAGTTAATAGTTTGCGCAACGTTGTTGCCATTGCTACAG
GCATCGTGGTGTCACGCTCGTCGTTTGGTATGGCTTCATTCAGCTCCGGTTCCCAACGATCAAGGCGAGT
TACATGATCCCCCATGTTGTGCAAAAAAGCGGTTAGCTCCTTCGGTCCTCCGATCGTTGTCAGAAGTAAG
TTGGCCGCAGTGTTATCACTCATGGTTATGGCAGCACTGCATAATTCTCTTACTGTCATGCCATCCGTAA
GATGCTTTTCTGTGACTGGTGAGTACTCAACCAAGTCATTCTGAGAATAGTGTATGCGGCGACCGAGTTG
CTCTTGCCCGGCGTCAATACGGGATAATACCGCGCCACATAGCAGAACTTTAAAAGTGCTCATCATTGGA
AAACGTTCTTCGGGGCGAAAACTCTCAAGGATCTTACCGCTGTTGAGATCCAGTTCGATGTAACCCACTC
GTGCACCCAACTGATCTTCAGCATCTTTTACTTTCACCAGCGTTTCTGGGTGAGCAAAAACAGGAAGGCA
AAATGCCGCAAAAAAGGGAATAAGGGCGACACGGAAATGTTGAATACTCATACTCTTCCTTTTTCAATAT
TATTGAAGCATTTATCAGGGTTATTGTCTCATGAGCGGATACATATTTGAATGTATTTAGAAAAATAAAC
AAATAGGGGTTCCGCGCACATTTCCCCGAAAAGTGCCACCTGCGTCTATTTTTTTATTGCCAAGTTCTAA
TGCTTCTATCTCCTGCCATTCATAGAGGCTATTATATGCCATACATCCGATAAGAATGGAGATAAGTATA
TATCCCAACTGTATTGCCTTATAGAAATTTCCTGACCGCTCCATTATTTTGATGACATTGATTTTTGGAA
CATGAATAAAAGTTTATCTTTTTCGTTCATGCGGATATTATCAGAATAACCGCCTTTTGTTATTTGATAC
CCGCATGGCTTAACCATAAAAATGCCTAAGCCCTTAGTGTATGAACTTACTTCTGATGCATAGTCTTTAC
TTGTATTTAATGGAACTTTCCCTTTAATATGACACCACTCATTATTGCAACTGATGTCTTCAATCTCAGA
CATCATTTTTTGCAAATCTGTAATAGCTTTGGAACTTGCCGCTTGGGGTATCTGCAACTCAAAATAGAGC
ATCGGTTCGAGAATGTCCACACCTGACTGTTGCAAGGCCAGCCTGAAGACATAAGGGGTCAGCTGTCTGA
AATCAGCAGGTGTACTTACCGGGCTATAATACTCGGCTTGAGTAAAAGTTACTTTCAGATCAGTCACTTC
CCATCCATGTAACCCGGATTGGCAAGACATACGAATCCCTTCAAAAACGGCATTTTGAAAAGAATGGTTC
AGATAACCATAGGAGATGTCACTTTCGATTTGCAACCCTGTCCCTAACGGTAAGGGTTCAAGAGTCAGCC
CTATTGTGGCCCAATAAGGGTTGGGCGGCACTTCGATCTGAATAATCTTATTGACCTTTTTTACAGGTCG
TTCTTTGTATATAGTCTTGATCTCATCAAAATGGACCTTTACGGAAAATCGTTCTTCCAGCAATGTCTGT
ATGATTTCCTTTTGGGTTAAACCATATAACGAGATTTCCAATTCATCACTATATGAGTTTATGGAAAAGG
ACAAAGACGGGTCTTCAATCCACAATGTATTCAGAGCGGATATCACCTTGCTTCTCTCTTCGGGCCTGTC
TGGCCGGACGGAGGATTTGAGAGCGGGATGCTGATGCGATAATCCTTGAATCAAACAAGGTTCAGCACCT
AAATAATTTCCGATTCGAAAATCATCCATATCCTCTACAATCGCGATATCATTGGCGCCCACTTCATCAA
CATTTATCTCTCTGCCCTGATTGATAGTTTTTAGATTTTTAATCTTGATGAATTTTTCCGAATCGTTGAT
TCTTACAACGTCTCGAAGTCTCAGACTTCCGTCAATTATTTTTAGAAAACTTCTTTTATGTCCTTTGGGG
TCATGCTCTATCTTATAAAGATAAGATGAAAGTCTGTTTGAGACCGATGCCGGAGGAAGTATAAAAGAAG
TGATGGCGTCCAACAACTCATTGATACCGATATTGAACATTGCTGATCCATGTAGCACCGGATAGACTTT
GGCTTTTGCCACAAGAGCGATTATCGTATTCCAATAATCAGCCGGTGAAATTTCGCTATCCGCCAAATAT
CGTTCTAATATATTGTCGTCATGGTTGCATACAAATTCTTTGTATTCTTCCTTTATATATGTTTGGGAGC
AAACCGGATAAACCGATCCATCGACAACATTTTGCATAAACAGGACATCTTGAGACAGATTTGCTTTTAT
ATCCAGATACAAACGCTCCAAATTCACACCGGCTCGGTCAATCTTATTGATAAATATAATTGTCGGGATT
TGCAGCTTCTGTAAAGTATTGAACAGCAACTTTGTCTGCGCTTGTATGCCTTCCTTTGCGGATAAGATGA
GGACTGCTCCATCAAGCATTTTGAATGTCCGCTCCACTTCCGCAATAAAATCCATGTGTCCCGGAGTGTC
AATGATATTGCATTTCACACCATTCCAGATAATAGATGTCGTAGAAGCCCGAACAGTAATTCCTCTACGT
TTCTCTATATCCATAGAGTCCGTTATGGTGTCACCATTATCCACACAGCCGCACTTTTCCGTTGCTCCAC
TGGCAAACAGCAGATTCTCGGTTACGGAAGTTTTTCCTGCATCAATGTGAGCAAGAATTCCTAAATTTAT
AATATTCATTTGGATTAAGCAATAATATACTACAATAGATGCATTGTCGAAACGCACCTTTTAATACCTC
CTCGTAGCATATGAGAACTACAGGATTCCTAACTCGTATTAATATGTATATTATTACTGCCGCATAACGA
TTACAAAATTACACAAAAAAATAT
